Addgene plasmid #135841: D25_Ld_190160
Purpose: Expression of Leishmania donovani ectodomain in mammalian cells
Depositing lab: Gavin Wright. Depositing organization: Wellcome Sanger Institute. Publication: Systematic identification of genes encoding cell surface and secreted proteins that are essential for in vitro growth and infection in Leishmania donovani. Roberts AJ, Ong HB, Clare S, Brandt C, Harcourt K, Franssen SU, Cotton JA, Muller-Sienerth N, Wright GJ. PLoS Pathog. 2022 Feb 24;18(2):e1010364. doi: 10.1371/journal.ppat.1010364. eCollection 2022 Feb. PubMed 35202447.
Backbone
  Vector backbone: pTT3
  Backbone manufacturer: Yves Durocher, NRC
  Backbone size w/o insert (bp): 6132
  Vector type: Mammalian Expression
Growth in bacteria
  Bacterial resistance: Ampicillin, 100 μg/mL
  Growth temperature: 37°C
  Growth strain: DH5alpha
  Copy number: High Copy
Gene/Insert
  Gene/Insert name: hypothetical protein, conserved (alt name: LDPBK_190160)
  Species: Leishmania donovani
  Insert size (bp): 3987
  Tag / fusion protein: biotinylation sequence and His tag (C terminal on insert)
  Cloning method: Unknown
Terms and licenses: Academic/Nonprofit Terms; Industry Terms: Not Available to Industry
How to cite: D25_Ld_190160 was a gift from Gavin Wright (Addgene plasmid # 135841 ; http://n2t.net/addgene:135841 ; RRID:Addgene_135841)
