[The description below was written by a language model from this plasmid's Addgene catalogue record and pLannotate feature annotations shown in this document.]
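Description:
D25_Ld_190160 is a mammalian expression plasmid built on the pTT3 backbone and designed to produce the extracellular region (ectodomain) of a Leishmania donovani protein as a recombinant protein in mammalian cells. The insert, about 4 kb, encodes a conserved hypothetical protein (LDPBK_190160) and carries a C-terminal biotinylation sequence and a His tag. Such tags are generally used for capture on streptavidin and for nickel-affinity purification. The plasmid is maintained in E. coli through a high-copy ColE1/pUC-type origin and an ampicillin resistance gene (β-lactamase with its own promoter).

In the 10.1 kb sequenced record, expression is driven by the human CMV immediate-early enhancer and promoter. Downstream are adenovirus-derived leader and splice elements and a chimeric intron fragment. The short reverse-strand match to adenovirus preterminal protein most likely reflects this leader region rather than a real coding unit. A fragment of the mouse immunoglobulin heavy chain signal sequence precedes the insert, consistent with directing the protein into the secretory pathway. The ectodomain and its tags are not annotated, but they presumably occupy the unannotated stretch between this signal sequence and the rabbit β-globin polyadenylation signal. An Epstein-Barr virus oriP fragment is also present, which allows episomal retention in cells expressing EBNA1 and is a typical feature of vectors used for high-yield transient expression. The remaining lac-region, tet promoter and bla fragments are small backbone remnants. According to the record, the construct belongs to a study that systematically examined L. donovani cell surface and secreted proteins.
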