Features (pLannotate 1.2.2; 17 found; start..end, strand, type, name):
      2..201     +  promoter       CMV promoter: human cytomegalovirus (CMV) immediate early promoter
    269..307     +  misc_feature   Ad SA (fragment): adenovirus major late transcript splice acceptor (Friedrich and Soriano, 1991)
    340..549     -  CDS            PTP (fragment): TERM_ADE02 - Experimental evidence at protein level: Swiss-Prot protein existence level 1. Protein covalently bound to the viral DNA that acts as a primer for viral genomic replication by DNA strand displacement. Assembles on the viral origin of replication in an initiation complex with viral polymerase, DBP, host NFIA and host POU2F1/OCT1. During initiation, the polymerase covalently couples the first dCTP with Ser- 580 of pTP. The terminal protein stimulates the template activity over 20 fold compared to protein-free templates. Neo-synthesized viral genomes are linked to two preterminal prot
    580..669     +  intron         chimeric intron (fragment): chimera between introns from adenovirus and immunoglobulin heavy chain genes
    688..734     +  CDS            IgH signal sequence (fragment): signal sequence from the mouse immunoglobulin heavy chain variable region
   4966..5021    +  polyA_signal   β-globin poly(A) signal: rabbit β-globin polyadenylation signal (Gil and Proudfoot, 1987)
   5535..7216    -  rep_origin     oriP (fragment): Epstein-Barr virus oriP replication origin (Yates et al., 2000)
   7343..7447    +  promoter       AmpR promoter: bla
   7448..8308    +  CDS            AmpR: β-lactamase; bla; confers resistance to ampicillin, carbenicillin, and related antibiotics
   8479..9067    +  rep_origin     ori: high-copy-number ColE1/pMB1/pBR322/pUC origin of replication
   9250..9342    +  CDS            lacI (fragment): lac repressor; lacI; The lac repressor binds to the lac operator to inhibit transcription in E. coli. This inhibition can be relieved by adding lactose or isopropyl-β-D-thiogalactopyranoside (IPTG).
   9355..9376    +  protein_bind   CAP binding site: CAP binding activates transcription in the presence of cAMP. E. coli catabolite activator protein
   9391..9421    +  promoter       lac promoter: promoter for the E. coli lac operon
   9429..9445    +  protein_bind   lac operator: The lac repressor binds to the lac operator to inhibit transcription in E. coli. This inhibition can be relieved by adding lactose or isopropyl-β-D-thiogalactopyranoside (IPTG). lac repressor encoded by lacI
   9515..9531    +  promoter       tet promoter (fragment): E. coli promoter for tetracycline efflux protein gene
   9541..9566    -  CDS            bla(M) (fragment): β-lactamase lacking the signal sequence; bla(M); allows cytosolic expression of β-lactamase
   9740..10119   +  enhancer       CMV enhancer: human cytomegalovirus immediate early enhancer
>Addgene plasmid #135841 | D25_Ld_190160 | addgene full sequence | sequence record 274541 | Addgene NGS Result
GTGATGCGGTTTTGGCAGTACACCAATGGGCGTGGATAGCGGTTTGACTCACGGGGATTTCCAAGTCTCC
ACCCCATTGACGTCAATGGGAGTTTGTTTTGGCACCAAAATCAACGGGACTTTCCAAAATGTCGTAATAA
CCCCGCCCCGTTGACGCAAATGGGCGGTAGGCGTGTACGGTGGGAGGTCTATATAAGCAGAGCTCGTTTA
GTGAACCGTCAGATCCTCACTCTCTTCCGCATCGCTGTCTGCGAGGGCCAGCTGTTGGGCTCGCGGTTGA
GGACAAACTCTTCGCGGTCTTTCCAGTACTCTTGGATCGGAAACCCGTCGGCCTCCGAACGGTACTCCGC
CACCGAGGGACCTGAGCGAGTCCGCATCGACCGGATCGGAAAACCTCTCGAGAAAGGCGTCTAACCAGTC
ACAGTCGCAAGGTAGGCTGAGCACCGTGGCGGGCGGCAGCGGGTGGCGGTCGGGGTTGTTTCTGGCGGAG
GTGCTGCTGATGATGTAATTAAAGTAGGCGGTCTTGAGACGGCGGATGGTCGAGGTGAGGTGTGGCAGGC
TTGAGATCCAGCTGTTGGGGTGAGTACTCCCTCTCAAAAGCGGGCATTACTTCTGCGCTAAGATTGTCAG
TTTCCAAAAACGAGGAGGATTTGATATTCACCTGGCCCGATCTGGCCATACACTTGAGTGACAATGACAT
CCACTTTGCCTTTCTCTCCACAGGTGTCCACTCCCAGGTCCAAGTTTGCCACCATGGAGTTTCAGACCCA
GGTACTCATGTCCCTGCTGCTCTGCATGTCTGGTGCGGCCGCCACCGCTCTGACAGCCCCTTTTGGCGGC
TGTGAAGCCGGCACCAGCGGCTACGCCATTCACAGCCCTGGCGAGAACGACAAGGGCGCCCAGTACCTGA
TGGACAACGGAATCGCCTTCGCCATCCTGCCTGCCACCGTGACCAACGGCGTGGTCACCTGGGAGAATGG
CGAGGTGGCCGCCTGGATGCCCCCCGATTTTCAGGCCCCTAGCGACGCCCACTACTGCCTGATCCTGCGG
AAGAACGGCGCTTGGAGCGTGGTGTCCATGCCCTTCACCTGGAACCACCTGTGCATCGACGGCAGAGAGG
ACGGCGAGACAACCACCACCGCCACCCAGATGCCCAACACCACCACAACCTCTACCACCACTACCACCCC
TGCCCCTACCGCCAACCCCCACCTGAGCAGCTCCAGCTTCCAGAGCGAGGGCAGCGCCAGCAGCAGCTTC
GCCAGCCCCATCACAACAACCACACTGGCCCCCAGCCCTACCACCTCCACAACAGCCGCCCCTCCACCTA
GCGTGCCCACCGTGTCTAGCGTGATGCAGACCGTGCGCTCCGTGGTGTTCGCCGCCGTGCCTACAGTGAA
CGTGATGGACTTCACCAGCAACGTGGTGTACCTGCCAGCCACAGCCACCCTGGTGGAATCCATGCAGGCC
CTGCAGGCCGCCAGCATCGTGATCGCCGTCAGATTTGGCGCCACCGGCCCTGTGTCCGCCCTGCTGACAG
ATGCCACCGCCGCCTCCGTGTCCTTCCACGTGCCCCACGAGCTGTACAACGTGTCCGTCGTGACCAGCCA
CGCCCTGAGCCTGGTCACCCTGAACACCGCCGATGTGCTGGTCGTGGGCAGCCAGCTGAGAATCACCCCC
GTGCTGATCGCTCTGCAGCAGATGAGCATGGGCGTGGTGCTGAGCGACGAGAGCATCCTGGAAGGCACCG
ACATCCTGGCCACAGTCCGCTTTGCCGGCGCTGGCACCGCACTGCTGTACACCACCGACGTGTCCAAAGT
GATCACAAGCACCCTGAGCTTCAGCATGGTCAACAACGGCGCCGTGGGCTCCCGGTGCAAGCCCAGCACA
AGCAGCATCCCTTACTTCATCACCAGATACGACGTGCGGTTCCTGGTGCCCGGCAACTACACCGCCAGAG
TGCACGCCGGCAGAAAGTCCGTGTGCGCCACCTACAACGGCAAGTCTGTGGTGGTGGCCCCCCTGGCCAT
CCAGGGCATTGCCGCCACAACCACTGCCGCTAGCTTTCCCGCCGCTACAGCCATCCCAATCCGGCTGCAG
GGCGGCACAACTACCGGAATTGCCAGAGGCGCCTACGCCGCCTTTGCCAGCGCCTCCAGCGATTGCACCT
CCGAGGGCGCCAAGATCAGCCTGCTGCCCGTGAACAGCTTCAACAGCTCCTCCGACAGCTCTGCCGTGCC
AGGCGCTCTGCTGGTGGCCAGCTCTGAGGTGCCAACCGGCAGCTACGTGTGCATGCGGCGGACCAGCACC
AATACCAAGTTCGCCGTGCGGTATCACGGCAAGCCCGTGACCGTGGGAGCCGCCTCTATGCCTCCTGCCG
CTGCTGCCACTGCCCCTGTGCTGACCATCTTCAACGGCAGCTGCGGCTCCCTGAACCTGCTGGAATTTGT
GCGGCCTCCCGCCAGCGAGGACGATATCGCCGCCTACCTGAGCGCCGCTTCCAATGTGTCCGAGGCCTAC
CGGGTGTTCAGATTCGTGGCCGTGAAAGCCGGCGCAACTGCCGCCGATAAGGCCGACGCCTGCCGGCGGT
TTAAGCAGGAAGCCACCAGGGACGCCGCCAATGGCGCCATGCAGTTCAGCTTCCCATTCTATCTGCAGCA
GACCAATGGCGTGCTGTGCGCCGACGAGGAATACGTGCGGATCGATTACACCGTGATCCAGCCCACCAAC
TGGCTGATGTCCATGGCCGGCGTGTCCGACTTCGCCTCCCGGATGCTGGTGCTGTCCAGCGGCCCTGAGT
ACGACGCTGTGCCTCTGAGCGTGCGGAGCAGCAGGCTGGCCTCTGTGGGCTCTGGCACAGCCGTCAGGAT
CAGCCAGGACGGCTCCTGCGCCTTCGGCTACACAGCCCGGATCCAGAGCTACAACACCCAGCAGTACATT
GCCGTCCCCACTGCCAGCGTGGGCGTGTACACACTGTGTGCCGGCCTGTACAATGAGACAGGCACCTCCA
TGTTCGTGTCCACCGGCTCCCAGGTGGACCTGGCCTCCTATGTGCGGGGCAGACGGAAGTGGATGCACGA
GGCCGGCATCGAGAGAACCGAGTGGACCCCCTGTGGCTCCGCCTCCACATGTGGCCTGCACACACAGCAG
GCCTACATCGAAGTGTGCAACGGGGCTGTGCGGAGAAACGTGTGGCCCCAGAGACTGGACGGCGCCTTTG
TGGGAAGCGACAGCGCCATGGTCCTGATGGCCGGAAATCTGTACAAGACCCAGGCCATTGTGCTGATGAA
CGACGTGTACGTGCCCGTGGCCGCTGCCTTCGCTCACTGTCAGCAGTTCTCCCTGCTGCAGCTGAGCACC
GACGACGGCGCTACCTATGGCCCAGCCGCCGTCGTGCTGGGCAACCACCCTCAGATCGCCCTGTCCCCAG
TGACTGATGTCTCCGGCGTGATCGTGGGCTTCGTGCCCTGGAACGCCATGTGCAGAGGCGTGCACACAGG
CGCTGATGTGATGGTGGCTCGGACCGCCGCTGGCATCTCCGTGATCGACATCAGCGGCCTGCTGTTTACC
AAGTCTGAGGGCTACTACGCCGTGTGTGTGCGGAACGGGGTGGCCTGGGCTAGAGTGACCGACACCTACA
TCAAGGTGGTCATCGGCGGCGTGACAGTGTACCAGGCCGAGGCCATCAACACCGGCGACGCTCTGGCCAA
CCAGAAGTCCATCCACCTGTACCAGACACAGACCGCCACATGGGGCGTGGCCGGCACATTCAGCCCTTCC
GTGTCTCTGCTGCTGAAGCTCGTGTGGATGGACAGCACATGCACCATGGATGCCGCCTATACCGCTGCCC
TGCGGTACATCAGCCCTAGCAGCGCCCATGCCACAGTGGAAGCCAGCCTGATTGCTGCCGCCCCAGCTGG
CGTGGCATCCCCCACCCTGTACCCCTGCTACATGGCCAACACCTTCGGCAATACCGCCGCACCCATGCCT
TTCGAGGAACACAGAGGCCGGTCCATCACAGTGACCCAGCTGACCCTGTCCTCCCTGTTCTACCTGCCCT
ATCTGGAACTGTCTGTGTCTGCCCCCGTGGACACCCGGATTCTGCTGACCGAGCCCCAGGACCCCCCTAT
CACCCGGGTGTCCCTGAGAGTGACAAGCTCCCAGTCTGATGTGCCCCAGTGTGGCGCCGCAGCCACATAC
GCTACAGTGCTGACAATCGAGACTGACGACCTGGGCAGGCGGTGGATGACCGTGCCTGCCTGGGTGCCAC
AGACACTGGGCGGCAGCGGCGCCACAAATGTGTATCTGAAGATGTGCGCAACCGCCTCCTCTAGCGCCAA
TCCCGAGTTTGTGGCCGTCGAAGCCTACCTCGTGCTGTCTGCCAACGCCACCAACCTCGCCGGCAACCCC
ATGAGCCTGCGGCTGACCTTCCTGCCTCTCAACAGCAGCACCGATCTGCTGGACTACAAGGCCGCTCAGT
ATGCCCTCGTGAAGTACGCCGCAACCGAGCTGAAGGTGCCCGAGACAGTGGTGCTCGTGGCTAGCCTGGG
AAACAACGCCTTCGAGCTGTTCATCGATGACGCCCTCCAGACCGGCGCAGCCCCTCAGAGCACACTGACC
CCTACTCAGCAGCTGTATCAGACCCTGGCTAAGGGGACCAATCTGCCTCTGTTCCTGAACGGCCGGGATA
ACGCCACAGCTTGGTTTGCCCTGGCAAAGGCTGAGGCCGTGCACCTCGTGGACCAGACCTCCGTGGACGA
TTACCCCGCCCTGGCCCTGCCAGTGTCTGGATCTGCCGGAGGCGCGCCCGGCAGCCTGCACCACATCCTG
GACGCCCAGAAGATGCTGTGGAACCACAGGGACAGGAACCTGCCTCCTCTGGCCCCTCTGGGCCCCCACC
ACCATCACCACCATTGAGTCTAGACACGTGATTAATTAAGGATCCCCCGACCTCGACCTCTGGCTAATAA
AGGAAATTTATTTTCATTGCAATAGTGTGTTGGAATTTTTTGTGTCTCTCACTCGGAAGGACATATGGGA
GGGCAAATCATTTGGTCGAGATCCCTCGGAGATCTCTAGCTAGAGGATCGATCCCCGCCCCGGACGAACT
AAACCTGACTACGACATCTCTGCCCCTTCTTCGCGGGGCAGTGCATGTAATCCCTTCAGTTGGTTGGTAC
AACTTGCCAACTGGGCCCTGTTCCACATGTGACACGGGGGGGGACCAAACACAAAGGGGTTCTCTGACTG
TAGTTGACATCCTTATAAATGGATGTGCACATTTGCCAACACTGAGTGGCTTTCATCCTGGAGCAGACTT
TGCAGTCTGTGGACTGCAACACAACATTGCCTTTATGTGTAACTCTTGGCTGAAGCTCTTACACCAATGC
TGGGGGACATGTACCTCCCAGGGGCCCAGGAAGACTACGGGAGGCTACACCAACGTCAATCAGAGGGGCC
TGTGTAGCTACCGATAAGCGGACCCTCAAGAGGGCATTAGCAATAGTGTTTATAAGGCCCCCTTGTTAAC
CCTAAACGGGTAGCATATGCTTCCCGGGTAGTAGTATATACTATCCAGACTAACCCTAATTCAATAGCAT
ATGTTACCCAACGGGAAGCATATGCTATCGAATTAGGGTTAGTAAAAGGGTCCTAAGGAACAGCGATATC
TCCCACCCCATGAGCTGTCACGGTTTTATTTACATGGGGTCAGGATTCCACGAGGGTAGTGAACCATTTT
AGTCACAAGGGCAGTGGCTGAAGATCAAGGAGCGGGCAGTGAACTCTCCTGAATCTTCGCCTGCTTCTTC
ATTCTCCTTCGTTTAGCTAATAGAATAACTGCTGAGTTGTGAACAGTAAGGTGTATGTGAGGTGCTCGAA
AACAAGGTTTCAGGTGACGCCCCCAGAATAAAATTTGGACGGGGGGTTCAGTGGTGGCATTGTGCTATGA
CACCAATATAACCCTCACAAACCCCTTGGGCAATAAATACTAGTGTAGGAATGAAACATTCTGAATATCT
TTAACAATAGAAATCCATGGGGTGGGGACAAGCCGTAAAGACTGGATGTCCATCTCACACGAATTTATGG
CTATGGGCAACACATAATCCTAGTGCAATATGATACTGGGGTTATTAAGATGTGTCCCAGGCAGGGACCA
AGACAGGTGAACCATGTTGTTACACTCTATTTGTAACAAGGGGAAAGAGAGTGGACGCCGACAGCAGCGG
ACTCCACTGGTTGTCTCTAACACCCCCGAAAATTAAACGGGGCTCCACGCCAATGGGGCCCATAAACAAA
GACAAGTGGCCACTCTTTTTTTTGAAATTGTGGAGTGGGGGCACGCGTCAGCCCCCACACGCCGCCCTGC
GGTTTTGGACTGTAAAATAAGGGTGTAATAACTTGGCTGATTGTAACCCCGCTAACCACTGCGGTCAAAC
CACTTGCCCACAAAACCACTAATGGCACCCCGGGGAATACCTGCATAAGTAGGTGGGCGGGCCAAGATAG
GGGCGCGATTGCTGCGATCTGGAGGACAAATTACACACACTTGCGCCTGAGCGCCAAGCACAGGGTTGTT
GGTCCTCATATTCACGAGGTCGCTGAGAGCACGGTGGGCTAATGTTGCCATGGGTAGCATATACTACCCA
AATATCTGGATAGCATATGCTATCCTAATCTATATCTGGGTAGCATAGGCTATCCTAATCTATATCTGGG
TAGCATATGCTATCCTAATCTATATCTGGGTAGTATATGCTATCCTAATTTATATCTGGGTAGCATAGGC
TATCCTAATCTATATCTGGGTAGCATATGCTATCCTAATCTATATCTGGGTAGTATATGCTATCCTAATC
TGTATCCGGGTAGCATATGCTATCCTAATAGAGATTAGGGTAGTATATGCTATCCTAATTTATATCTGGG
TAGCATATACTACCCAAATATCTGGATAGCATATGCTATCCTAATCTATATCTGGGTAGCATATGCTATC
CTAATCTATATCTGGGTAGCATAGGCTATCCTAATCTATATCTGGGTAGCATATGCTATCCTAATCTATA
TCTGGGTAGTATATGCTATCCTAATTTATATCTGGGTAGCATAGGCTATCCTAATCTATATCTGGGTAGC
ATATGCTATCCTAATCTATATCTGGGTAGTATATGCTATCCTAATCTGTATCCGGGTAGCATATGCTATC
CTCATGATAAGCTGTCAAACATGAGAATTTTCTTGAAGACGAAAGGGCCTCGTGATACGCCTATTTTTAT
AGGTTAATGTCATGATAATAATGGTTTCTTAGACGTCAGGTGGCACTTTTCGGGGAAATGTGCGCGGAAC
CCCTATTTGTTTATTTTTCTAAATACATTCAAATATGTATCCGCTCATGAGACAATAACCCTGATAAATG
CTTCAATAATATTGAAAAAGGAAGAGTATGAGTATTCAACATTTCCGTGTCGCCCTTATTCCCTTTTTTG
CGGCATTTTGCCTTCCTGTTTTTGCTCACCCAGAAACGCTGGTGAAAGTAAAAGATGCTGAAGATCAGTT
GGGTGCACGAGTGGGTTACATCGAACTGGATCTCAACAGCGGTAAGATCCTTGAGAGTTTTCGCCCCGAA
GAACGTTTTCCAATGATGAGCACTTTTAAAGTTCTGCTATGTGGCGCGGTATTATCCCGTGTTGACGCCG
GGCAAGAGCAACTCGGTCGCCGCATACACTATTCTCAGAATGACTTGGTTGAGTACTCACCAGTCACAGA
AAAGCATCTTACGGATGGCATGACAGTAAGAGAATTATGCAGTGCTGCCATAACCATGAGTGATAACACT
GCGGCCAACTTACTTCTGACAACGATCGGAGGACCGAAGGAGCTAACCGCTTTTTTGCACAACATGGGGG
ATCATGTAACTCGCCTTGATCGTTGGGAACCGGAGCTGAATGAAGCCATACCAAACGACGAGCGTGACAC
CACGATGCCTGCAGCAATGGCAACAACGTTGCGCAAACTATTAACTGGCGAACTACTTACTCTAGCTTCC
CGGCAACAATTAATAGACTGGATGGAGGCGGATAAAGTTGCAGGACCACTTCTGCGCTCGGCCCTTCCGG
CTGGCTGGTTTATTGCTGATAAATCTGGAGCCGGTGAGCGTGGGTCTCGCGGTATCATTGCAGCACTGGG
GCCAGATGGTAAGCCCTCCCGTATCGTAGTTATCTACACGACGGGGAGTCAGGCAACTATGGATGAACGA
AATAGACAGATCGCTGAGATAGGTGCCTCACTGATTAAGCATTGGTAACTGTCAGACCAAGTTTACTCAT
ATATACTTTAGATTGATTTAAAACTTCATTTTTAATTTAAAAGGATCTAGGTGAAGATCCTTTTTGATAA
TCTCATGACCAAAATCCCTTAACGTGAGTTTTCGTTCCACTGAGCGTCAGACCCCGTAGAAAAGATCAAA
GGATCTTCTTGAGATCCTTTTTTTCTGCGCGTAATCTGCTGCTTGCAAACAAAAAAACCACCGCTACCAG
CGGTGGTTTGTTTGCCGGATCAAGAGCTACCAACTCTTTTTCCGAAGGTAACTGGCTTCAGCAGAGCGCA
GATACCAAATACTGTTCTTCTAGTGTAGCCGTAGTTAGGCCACCACTTCAAGAACTCTGTAGCACCGCCT
ACATACCTCGCTCTGCTAATCCTGTTACCAGTGGCTGCTGCCAGTGGCGATAAGTCGTGTCTTACCGGGT
TGGACTCAAGACGATAGTTACCGGATAAGGCGCAGCGGTCGGGCTGAACGGGGGGTTCGTGCACACAGCC
CAGCTTGGAGCGAACGACCTACACCGAACTGAGATACCTACAGCGTGAGCTATGAGAAAGCGCCACGCTT
CCCGAAGGGAGAAAGGCGGACAGGTATCCGGTAAGCGGCAGGGTCGGAACAGGAGAGCGCACGAGGGAGC
TTCCAGGGGGAAACGCCTGGTATCTTTATAGTCCTGTCGGGTTTCGCCACCTCTGACTTGAGCGTCGATT
TTTGTGATGCTCGTCAGGGGGGCGGAGCCTATGGAAAAACGCCAGCAACGCGGCCTTTTTACGGTTCCTG
GCCTTTTGCTGGCCTTTTGCTCACATGTTCTTTCCTGCGTTATCCCCTGATTCTGTGGATAACCGTATTA
CCGCCTTTGAGTGAGCTGATACCGCTCGCCGCAGCCGAACGACCGAGCGCAGCGAGTCAGTGAGCGAGGA
AGCGGAAGAGCGCCCAATACGCAAACCGCCTCTCCCCGCGCGTTGGCCGATTCATTAATGCAGCTGGCAC
GACAGGTTTCCCGACTGGAAAGCGGGCAGTGAGCGCAACGCAATTAATGTGAGTTAGCTCACTCATTAGG
CACCCCAGGCTTTACACTTTATGCTTCCGGCTCGTATGTTGTGTGGAATTGTGAGCGGATAACAATTTCA
CACAGGAAACAGCTATGACCATGATTACGCCAAGCTCTAGCTAGAGGTCGACCAATTCTCATGTTTGACA
GCTTATCATCGCAGATCCGGGCAACGTTGTTGCCATTGCTGCAGGCGCAGAACTGGTAGGTATGGAAGAT
CTATACATTGAATCAATATTGGCAATTAGCCATATTAGTCATTGGTTATATAGCATAAATCAATATTGGC
TATTGGCCATTGCATACGTTGTATCTATATCATAATATGTACATTTATATTGGCTCATGTCCAATATGAC
CGCCATGTTGACATTGATTATTGACTAGTTATTAATAGTAATCAATTACGGGGTCATTAGTTCATAGCCC
ATATATGGAGTTCCGCGTTACATAACTTACGGTAAATGGCCCGCCTGGCTGACCGCCCAACGACCCCCGC
CCATTGACGTCAATAATGACGTATGTTCCCATAGTAACGCCAATAGGGACTTTCCATTGACGTCAATGGG
TGGAGTATTTACGGTAAACTGCCCACTTGGCAGTACATCAAGTGTATCATATGCCAAGTCCGCCCCCTAT
TGACGTCAATGACGGTAAATGGCCCGCCTGGCATTATGCCCAGTACATGACCTTACGGGACTTTCCTACT
TGGCAGTACATCTACGTATTAGTCATCGCTATTACCATG
